>Addgene plasmid #168224 | pSP014 | addgene full sequence | sequence record 339472 | Addgene NGS Result
ATGAATAAAGTGTTCTCTCTTAAGTATAGTTTTTTAGCCAAAGGTTTTATTGCTGTTTCTGAACTTGCCC
GTCGCGTTTCTGTTAAAGGGAAACTGAAGAGTGCTTCATCAATAATTATTTCACCAATAACAATTGCTAT
TGTTTCTTATGCACCCCCATCTCTTGCTGCAACAGTTAATGCAGATATATCGTATCAAACATTTCGGGAT
TTTGCCGAAAATAAAGGAGCTTTTATAGTTGGCGCATCAAATATAAATATCTACGATAAGAATGGAGTGT
TAGTTGGAGTGCTTGATAAAGCTCCAATGCCTGATTTTAGTAGCGCCACGATGAATACAGGGACATTACC
ACCAGGAGACCATACACTGTACTCACCTCAATATGTTGTCACAGCAAAGCATGTTAATGGATCAGATATA
ATGAGTTTTGGACATATTCAAAATAATTATACTGTAGTAGGAGAGAACAACCATAATAGCCTTGATATTA
AAATACGGCGTTTAAATAAGATTGTCACGGAGGTCGCCCCTGCAGAAATCTCCAGTGTTGGAGCTGTAAA
TGGCGCTTATCAAGAAGGGGGGCGTTTTAAAGCCTTTTATAGGCTTGGAGGTGGATTGCAATATATAAAG
GATAAAAATGGGAATCTTACACCGGTATATACAAATGGTGGTTTCCTAACCGGAGGTACTATCAGTGCTT
TAAGCTCATATAACAATGGCCAAATGATTACCGCACCTACAGGCGATATATTTAATCCAGCTAATGGGCC
TCTTGCAAACTATCTAAATAAAGGTGATAGTGGCTCTCCTTTATTTGCGTATGACTCTCTGGACAAAAAA
TGGGTTTTAGTTGGCGTTCTGTCATCAGGAAGCGAGCATGGTAATAACTGGGTTGTCACAACTCAAGATT
TTCTTCATCAGCAACCAAAACATGATTTTGATAAAACAATATCATATGACTCTGAAAAGGGTAGCTTACA
ATGGAGATATAATAAAAATTCAGGAGTGGGAACATTAAGTCAAGAGAGCGTTGTGTGGGACATGCATGGA
AAAAAAGGGGGAGATCTAAACGCAGGTAAAAATCTTCAATTTACAGGAAATAATGGAGAGATTATTTTAC
ACGACTCTATAGATCAAGGGGCTGGCTATTTGCAGTTTTTTGACAACTACACAGTTACATCCTTAACTGA
CCAAACATGGACCGGAGGTGGTATCATTACTGAAAAAGGTGTAAATGTGCTTTGGCAGGTTAATGGTGTT
AATGATGATAACTTACATAAAGTTGGTGAAGGCACATTAACTGTTAATGGAAAAGGGGTTAATAATGGAG
GACTGAAAGTCGGTGATGGAACCGTAATTCTGAATCAACGCCCTGATGATAATGGACACAAGCAAGCCTT
TAGCTCTATTAACATTTCCAGTGGTCGTGCAACAGTTATACTTTCAGATGCTAATCAAGTTAACCCAGAT
AAAATATCATGGGGATATAGAGGCGGTACTCTTGATTTAAATGGAAATAATGTAAACTTTACTCGTCTTC
AGGCTGCAGATTATGGTGCTATTGTTTCTAACAATAACAAAAACAAATCTGAATTAACACTTAAATTACA
AACACTAAATGAAAATGACATTAGTGTTGATGTGAAGACATATGAAGTTTTTGGGGGGCATGGTAGTCCA
GGTGACTTATATTATGTTCCTGCATCAAATACTTACTTTATCCTGAAATCAAAGGCGTACGGTCCATTTT
TCAGTGATTTAGATAATACCAATGTCTGGCAAAATGTTGGTCACGATCGTGATAAAGCGATTCAAATCGT
GAAACAGCAGAAGATTGGGGAAAGCTCTCAACCTTATATGTTTCATGGACAACTTAATGGTTATATGGAT
GTAAATATACATCCACTCTCTGGTAAGGATGTGCTGACTCTTGATGGTTCTGTTAATCTGCCCGAAGGGG
TGATAACGAAAAAGTCAGGTACTCTGATATTTCAAGGGCATCCGGTGATTCATGCTGGAATGACAACCTC
AGCCGGCCAGAGTGATTGGGAAAATCGTCAGTTTACAATGGATAAACTGAGGCTTGATGCAGCAACATTC
CATCTCTCCAGAAATGCTCATATGCAGGGAGATATTAGTGCTGCCAACGGAAGCACCGTCATTCTGGGAA
GTTCTCGGGTCTTTACTGACAAGAATGACGGAACCGGTAATGCGGCATCTTCTGTTGAAGGGAGTTCCAT
TGCAACAACAGCTGGTGACCAAAGTTATTACAGCGGTAATGTGCTGCTGGAAAACCATTCGTCTCTAGAG
GTCAGGGAGAATTTTACTGGTGGTATTGAGGCTTATGACAGTTCTGTTAGTGTGACCTCTCAGAATGCTA
TTTTTGACCATGTTGGTAGCTTTGTTAACAGTAGTCTGCTTCTCGAAAAAGGAGCAAAACTGACAGCACA
GAGTGGTATTTTCACAAATAATACTATGAAAATAAAAGAAAACGCCTCCCTGACTCTGACAGGGATACCT
TCTGTAGGAAAGCCAGGGTATTATTCACCTGTGACCTCGACTACTGAAGGAATTCATCTCGGTGAGCGAG
CCAGCCTTTCAGTGAAAAATATGGGCTATCTGAGTTCAAATATTACAGCAGAGAACTCTGCAGCAATTAT
TAATCTGGGAGACAGTAATGCAACTATCGGGAAGACGGACTCTCCATTATTCAGTACCTTAATGAGGGGA
TATAATGCTGTTTTGCAGGGCAATATTATGGGGCCCCAGAGCTCAGTGAATATGAACAATGCTCTGTGGC
ACTCTGATAGAAATTCGGAACTCAAAGAGCTGAAAGCCAACGACTCCCAAATAGAGTTGGGTGTAAGAGG
GCATTTTGCAAAACTGCGGGTAAAAGAGCTTATTGCGTCTAACTCAGTGTTTCTTGTACATGCAAACAAT
AGCCAGGCTGACCAGTTGAACGTTACCGACAAACTGCAGGGCAGCAACAATACTATTCTTGTTGACTTTT
TTAACAAAGCAGCCAATGGTACAAATGTGACGTTAATTACTGCACCAAAAGGCAGTGATGAAAATACATT
CAAAGCCGGAACCCAGCAGATTGGATTCAGTAATATCACGCCAGAAATCAGGACAGAAAATACGGATACA
GCCACACAGTGGGTGCTGACTGGATATCAGTCTGTCGCTGATGCCAGAGCCTCGAAAATCGCAACGGACT
TTATGGATTCAGGTTATAAATCTTTCCTGACGGAAGTCAATAATCTGAACAAACGTATGGGAGATTTACG
GGATAGTCAGGGAGATGCTGGAGGGTGGGCGCGTATCATGAATGGTACCGGTTCAGGTGGGAGTGGTTAC
AGAGATAACTATACCCACGTTCAGATTGGTGCAGACAGAAAGCATGAGCTGAACGGTATAGATTTATTCA
CCGGTGCATTACTGACTTATACAGACAACAATGCTAGCAGCCAGGCTTTCAGCGGTAAAACAAAATCGCT
AGGGGGAGGGGTGTATGCATCAGGTCTCTTTGAGTCTGGAGCTTATTTTGACCTGATTGGTAAATATCTC
CATCATGATAATCGGTATACGTTGAATTTTGCCTCCTTGGGGGAAAGAAGCTACACCTCCCATTCTTTGT
ATGCTGGAGCTGAAATCGGGTATCGTTATCACATGTCAGAAAATACATGGGTGGAACCACAGATGGAACT
GGTTTATGGTTCGGTATCAGGAAAGTCATTTAACTGGAAAGACCAGGGAATGCAACTGAGTATGAAAGAC
AAAGACTATCACCCACTAATTGGTCGAACAGGTGTGGATGTAGGTAGAGCGTTCTCTGGAGATACCTGGA
AAGTAACAGTACGTGCAGGACTGGGTTACCAGTTCGATTTGCTGGCAAATGGAGAAACTGTTTTACAGGA
TGCTTCTGGTAAAAAACACTTCAAAGGTGAAAAAGACAGCAGGATGCTAATGAACGTGGGGACGAATGTG
GAAGTTAAAGACAATATGCGTTTTGGTCTGGAGTTGGAGAAGTCGGCGTTTGGGAGATATAACATAGACA
ACTCTATAAATGCTAACTTCCGTTATTATTTCTGATTTTGATAGCTGCGCAGCTATCCAACATAATGCGA
GCTAGTTAAGGGAGCTGATATCACCTTAACGATAGTACAGCGACAAGGGCGAGCTTGAAGGTAAGCCTAT
CCCTAACCCTCTCCTCGGTCTCGATTCTACGCGTACCGGTCATCATCACCATCACCATTGAGTTTAAACG
GTCTCCAGCTTGGCTGTTTTGGCGGATGAGAGAAGATTTTCAGCCTGATACAGATTAAATCAGAACGCAG
AAGCGGTCTGATAAAACAGAATTTGCCTGGCGGCAGTAGCGCGGTGGTCCCACCTGACCCCATGCCGAAC
TCAGAAGTGAAACGCCGTAGCGCCGATGGTAGTGTGGGGTCTCCCCATGCGAGAGTAGGGAACTGCCAGG
CATCAAATAAAACGAAAGGCTCAGTCGAAAGACTGGGCCTTTCGTTTTATCTGTTGTTTGTCGGTGAACG
CTCTCCTGAGTAGGACAAATCCGCCGGGAGCGGATTTGAACGTTGCGAAGCAACGGCCCGGAGGGTGGCG
GGCAGGACGCCCGCCATAAACTGCCAGGCATCAAATTAAGCAGAAGGCCATCCTGACGGATGGCCTTTTT
GCGTTTCTACAAACTCTTTTGTTTATTTTTCTAAATACATTCAAATATGTATCCGCTCATGAGACAATAA
CCCTGATAAATGCTTCAATAATATTGAAAAAGGAAGAGTATGAGTATTCAACATTTCCGTGTCGCCCTTA
TTCCCTTTTTTGCGGCATTTTGCCTTCCTGTTTTTGCTCACCCAGAAACGCTGGTGAAAGTAAAAGATGC
TGAAGATCAGTTGGGTGCACGAGTGGGTTACATCGAACTGGATCTCAACAGCGGTAAGATCCTTGAGAGT
TTTCGCCCCGAAGAACGTTTTCCAATGATGAGCACTTTTAAAGTTCTGCTATGTGGCGCGGTATTATCCC
GTGTTGACGCCGGGCAAGAGCAACTCGGTCGCCGCATACACTATTCTCAGAATGACTTGGTTGAGTACTC
ACCAGTCACAGAAAAGCATCTTACGGATGGCATGACAGTAAGAGAATTATGCAGTGCTGCCATAACCATG
AGTGATAACACTGCGGCCAACTTACTTCTGACAACGATCGGAGGACCGAAGGAGCTAACCGCTTTTTTGC
ACAACATGGGGGATCATGTAACTCGCCTTGATCGTTGGGAACCGGAGCTGAATGAAGCCATACCAAACGA
CGAGCGTGACACCACGATGCCTGTAGCAATGGCAACAACGTTGCGCAAACTATTAACTGGCGAACTACTT
ACTCTAGCTTCCCGGCAACAATTAATAGACTGGATGGAGGCGGATAAAGTTGCAGGACCACTTCTGCGCT
CGGCCCTTCCGGCTGGCTGGTTTATTGCTGATAAATCTGGAGCCGGTGAGCGTGGGTCTCGCGGTATCAT
TGCAGCACTGGGGCCAGATGGTAAGCCCTCCCGTATCGTAGTTATCTACACGACGGGGAGTCAGGCAACT
ATGGATGAACGAAATAGACAGATCGCTGAGATAGGTGCCTCACTGATTAAGCATTGGTAACTGTCAGACC
AAGTTTACTCATATATACTTTAGATTGATTTAAAACTTCATTTTTAATTTAAAAGGATCTAGGTGAAGAT
CCTTTTTGATAATCTCATGACCAAAATCCCTTAACGTGAGTTTTCGTTCCACTGAGCGTCAGACCCCGTA
GAAAAGATCAAAGGATCTTCTTGAGATCCTTTTTTTCTGCGCGTAATCTGCTGCTTGCAAACAAAAAAAC
CACCGCTACCAGCGGTGGTTTGTTTGCCGGATCAAGAGCTACCAACTCTTTTTCCGAAGGTAACTGGCTT
CAGCAGAGCGCAGATACCAAATACTGTCCTTCTAGTGTAGCCGTAGTTAGGCCACCACTTCAAGAACTCT
GTAGCACCGCCTACATACCTCGCTCTGCTAATCCTGTTACCAGTGGCTGCTGCCAGTGGCGATAAGTCGT
GTCTTACCGGGTTGGACTCAAGACGATAGTTACCGGATAAGGCGCAGCGGTCGGGCTGAACGGGGGGTTC
GTGCACACAGCCCAGCTTGGAGCGAACGACCTACACCGAACTGAGATACCTACAGCGTGAGCTATGAGAA
AGCGCCACGCTTCCCGAAGGGAGAAAGGCGGACAGGTATCCGGTAAGCGGCAGGGTCGGAACAGGAGAGC
GCACGAGGGAGCTTCCAGGGGGAAACGCCTGGTATCTTTATAGTCCTGTCGGGTTTCGCCACCTCTGACT
TGAGCGTCGATTTTTGTGATGCTCGTCAGGGGGGCGGAGCCTATGGAAAAACGCCAGCAACGCGGCCTTT
TTACGGTTCCTGGCCTTTTGCTGGCCTTTTGCTCACATGTTCTTTCCTGCGTTATCCCCTGATTCTGTGG
ATAACCGTATTACCGCCTTTGAGTGAGCTGATACCGCTCGCCGCAGCCGAACGACCGAGCGCAGCGAGTC
AGTGAGCGAGGAAGCGGAAGAGCGCCTGATGCGGTATTTTCTCCTTACGCATCTGTGCGGTATTTCACAC
CGCATATGGTGCACTCTCAGTACAATCTGCTCTGATGCCGCATAGTTAAGCCAGTATACACTCCGCTATC
GCTACGTGACTGGGTCATGGCTGCGCCCCGACACCCGCCAACACCCGCTGACGCGCCCTGACGGGCTTGT
CTGCTCCCGGCATCCGCTTACAGACAAGCTGTGACCGTCTCCGGGAGCTGCATGTGTCAGAGGTTTTCAC
CGTCATCACCGAAACGCGCGAGGCAGCAGATCAATTCGCGCGCGAAGGCGAAGCGGCATGCATAATGTGC
CTGTCAAATGGACGAAGCAGGGATTCTGCAAACCCTATGCTACTCCGTCAAGCCGTCAATTGTCTGATTC
GTTACCAATTATGACAACTTGACGGCTACATCATTCACTTTTTCTTCACAACCGGCACGGAACTCGCTCG
GGCTGGCCCCGGTGCATTTTTTAAATACCCGCGAGAAATAGAGTTGATCGTCAAAACCAACATTGCGACC
GACGGTGGCGATAGGCATCCGGGTGGTGCTCAAAAGCAGCTTCGCCTGGCTGATACGTTGGTCCTCGCGC
CAGCTTAAGACGCTAATCCCTAACTGCTGGCGGAAAAGATGTGACAGACGCGACGGCGACAAGCAAACAT
GCTGTGCGACGCTGGCGATATCAAAATTGCTGTCTGCCAGGTGATCGCTGATGTACTGACAAGCCTCGCG
TACCCGATTATCCATCGGTGGATGGAGCGACTCGTTAATCGCTTCCATGCGCCGCAGTAACAATTGCTCA
AGCAGATTTATCGCCAGCAGCTCCGAATAGCGCCCTTCCCCTTGCCCGGCGTTAATGATTTGCCCAAACA
GGTCGCTGAAATGCGGCTGGTGCGCTTCATCCGGGCGAAAGAACCCCGTATTGGCAAATATTGACGGCCA
GTTAAGCCATTCATGCCAGTAGGCGCGCGGACGAAAGTAAACCCACTGGTGATACCATTCGCGAGCCTCC
GGATGACGACCGTAGTGATGAATCTCTCCTGGCGGGAACAGCAAAATATCACCCGGTCGGCAAACAAATT
CTCGTCCCTGATTTTTCACCACCCCCTGACCGCGAATGGTGAGATTGAGAATATAACCTTTCATTCCCAG
CGGTCGGTCGATAAAAAAATCGAGATAACCGTTGGCCTCAATCGGCGTTAAACCCGCCACCAGATGGGCA
TTAAACGAGTATCCCGGCAGCAGGGGATCATTTTGCGCTTCAGCCATACTTTTCATACTCCCGCCATTCA
GAGAAGAAACCAATTGTCCATATTGCATCAGACATTGCCGTCACTGCGTCTTTTACTGGCTCTTCTCGCT
AACCAAACCGGTAACCCCGCTTATTAAAAGCATTCTGTAACAAAGCGGGACCAAAGCCATGACAAAAACG
CGTAACAAAAGTGTCTATAATCACGGCAGAAAAGTCCACATTGATTATTTGCACGGCGTCACACTTTGCT
ATGCCATAGCATTTTTATCCATAAGATTAGCGGATCCTACCTGACGCTTTTTATCGCAACTCTCTACTGT
TTCTCCATACCCGTTTTTTTGGGCTAGAAATAATTTTGTTTAACTTTAAGAAGGAGATATACATACCCAT
GGGCTCTGGATCCGGTGATGACGATGACAAGCTCGCCCTTGAGGAATAATAA
Features (pLannotate 1.2.2; 13 found; start..end, strand, type, name):
      1..4092    +  CDS            eatA: EATA_ECOH1 - Experimental evidence at protein level: Swiss-Prot protein existence level 1. Autotransporter serine protease probably involved in virulence. From Escherichia coli O78:H11 (strain H10407 / ETEC).
   4190..4231    +  CDS            V5 tag: epitope tag from simian virus 5
   4365..4480    +  ncRNA          5S rRNA: Accession: RF00001 - 5S ribosomal RNA
   4484..4570    +  terminator     rrnB T1 terminator: Escherichia coli rrnB; transcription terminator T1 from the E. coli rrnB gene
   4662..4689    +  terminator     rrnB T2 terminator: transcription terminator T2 from the E. coli rrnB gene
   4708..4799    +  promoter       AmpR promoter: bla
   4800..5660    +  CDS            AmpR: β-lactamase; bla; confers resistance to ampicillin, carbenicillin, and related antibiotics
   5831..6419    +  rep_origin     ori: high-copy-number ColE1/pMB1/pBR322/pUC origin of replication
   6605..6745    -  misc_feature   bom: basis of mobility region from pBR322
   6847..6887    -  CDS            rop (fragment): Rop protein, which maintains plasmids at low copy number; rop
   7009..7887    -  CDS            araC: L-arabinose regulatory protein; araC
   7914..8198    +  promoter       araBAD promoter: araBAD; promoter of the L-arabinose operon of E. coli; the araC regulatory gene is transcribed in the opposite direction (Guzman et al., 1995)
   8225..8247    +  RBS            RBS: efficient ribosome binding site from bacteriophage T7 gene 10 (Olins and Rangwala, 1989)
