[The description below was written by a language model from this plasmid's Addgene catalogue record and pLannotate feature annotations shown in this document.]
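Description:
pSP014 is a bacterial expression plasmid built on the commercial pBAD-TOPO backbone, carrying the eatA gene of enterotoxigenic Escherichia coli inserted by TOPO cloning. The complete construct is about 8.3 kb, of which the eatA coding sequence accounts for roughly 4.1 kb. It replicates in E. coli from a ColE1/pMB1-type origin; the adjacent pBR322-derived bom region and a small rop fragment are backbone remnants. Selection is by ampicillin through the bla (β-lactamase) gene expressed from its own promoter.

The insert encodes EatA, an autotransporter serine protease from ETEC strain H10407 (O78:H11) that is thought to contribute to virulence. Transcription is driven by the araBAD promoter, with the araC regulator gene encoded divergently on the same plasmid, so that expression is induced by L-arabinose and otherwise kept low. This is useful for a large secreted protease that may burden the host. A phage T7 gene 10 ribosome binding site lies between the promoter and the start of the open reading frame to promote efficient translation, and the rrnB T1 and T2 terminators (with an associated 5S rRNA segment) close the transcription unit. A V5 epitope coding sequence from the backbone sits about 100 bp downstream of the annotated eatA reading frame. The record does not indicate whether it is fused in frame to EatA, and the separate annotation suggests the native protein may be made untagged. The plasmid is intended for arabinose-controlled production of recombinant EatA in laboratory E. coli, supporting studies of its secretion, protease activity and role in ETEC pathogenesis.
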