Addgene plasmid #168224: pSP014
Purpose: EatA protease expression plasmid
Depositing lab: James Fleckenstein. Depositing organization: The University of Tennessee Health Science Center in Memphis. Publication: Identification and molecular characterization of EatA, an autotransporter protein of enterotoxigenic Escherichia coli. Patel SK, Dotson J, Allen KP, Fleckenstein JM. Infect Immun. 2004 Mar;72(3):1786-94. doi: 10.1128/iai.72.3.1786-1794.2004. PubMed 14977988.
Backbone
  Vector backbone: pBAD-TOPO
  Backbone manufacturer: Invitrogen
  Backbone size w/o insert (bp): 4127
  Total vector size (bp): 8313
  Vector type: Bacterial Expression
Growth in bacteria
  Bacterial resistance: Ampicillin, 100 μg/mL
  Growth temperature: 37°C
  Growth strain: DH5alpha
  Copy number: Unknown
Gene/Insert
  Gene/Insert name: eatA
  Species: E. coli
  Insert size (bp): 4092
  GenBank ID: AY163491 AY163491
  Promoter: araBAD
  Cloning method: TOPO Cloning
  Sequencing primers: 5′ ATGCCATAGCATTTTTATCC; 3′ ATTTAATCTGTATCAGGC
Terms and licenses: Academic/Nonprofit Terms; Industry Terms: Not Available to Industry
How to cite: pSP014 was a gift from James Fleckenstein (Addgene plasmid # 168224 ; http://n2t.net/addgene:168224 ; RRID:Addgene_168224)
